Addgene plasmid #133747: pFG7m34GW
Purpose: (Empty Backbone) Three-fragment Multisite Gateway vector construction for green fluorescent seed selection in Arabidopsis thaliana
Depositing lab: Niko Geldner. Depositing organization: Universite de Lausanne (UNIL). Publication: An inducible genome editing system for plants. Wang X, Ye L, Lyu M, Ursache R, Loytynoja A, Mahonen AP. Nat Plants. 2020 Jun 29. pii: 10.1038/s41477-020-0695-2. doi: 10.1038/s41477-020-0695-2. PubMed 32601420.
Backbone
  Vector backbone: pP7m34GW
  Vector type: Plant Expression
Growth in bacteria
  Bacterial resistance: Chloramphenicol and Spectinomycin, 25 & 50 μg/mL
  Growth temperature: 37°C
  Growth strain: ccdB Survival
  Copy number: High Copy
Gene/Insert
  Cloning method: Gateway Cloning
  Sequencing primers: 5′ cgagcggataacaatttcacacagg; 3′ tggtgatttttgcggactctagc
Terms and licenses: Academic/Nonprofit Terms; Industry Terms: Not Available to Industry
How to cite: pFG7m34GW was a gift from Niko Geldner (Addgene plasmid # 133747 ; http://n2t.net/addgene:133747 ; RRID:Addgene_133747)
