[The description below was written by a language model from this plasmid's Addgene catalogue record and pLannotate feature annotations shown in this document.]
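Description:
pFG7m34GW is an empty plant binary destination vector for three-fragment MultiSite Gateway assembly, derived from the pP7m34GW backbone and intended for Agrobacterium-mediated transformation of Arabidopsis thaliana. It carries a high-copy ColE1/pUC-type origin with a bom site for propagation in E. coli. The pVS1 oriV, RepA and StaA functions provide replication and stable maintenance in Agrobacterium. Bacterial selection outside the T-DNA relies on an aadA (spectinomycin/streptomycin) gene.

Between the nopaline-type right and left T-DNA borders sit two functional units. The first is the Gateway destination cassette, bounded by attR-type sites that the automated annotation labels attR1 (overlapping an attB4 core, consistent with an attR4 site, as the "m34" name implies) and attR3. This cassette encloses the ccdB toxin gene and a chloramphenicol resistance gene. That content explains the combined chloramphenicol and spectinomycin selection and the need for a ccdB-tolerant host strain. In an LR reaction, three entry clones replace the cassette, and ccdB counter-selects against unrecombined vector. A partial CaMV polyadenylation signal lies just downstream of the attR3 site. No promoter is annotated upstream of the cassette, so promoter activity would presumably come from the first entry fragment.

The second unit is the seed-selection marker, an oleosin coding sequence (matched to Brassica napus OLEO2) immediately followed by EGFP, apparently as a fusion, with a NOS terminator annotated next to it. The promoter driving this marker is not annotated. An adjacent Arabidopsis MSR4 fragment suggests genomic flanking sequence, but the record does not state this. Green fluorescence in seeds allows transgenic seeds to be picked visually rather than by antibiotic or herbicide selection. The vector is associated with work on an inducible genome editing system for plants.
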