Features (pLannotate 1.2.2; 26 found; start..end, strand, type, name):
    359..883     -  CDS            MSR4 (fragment): MSRA4_ARATH - Also known as PMSR, PMSR4. Experimental evidence at protein level: Swiss-Prot protein existence level 1. Catalyzes the reduction of methionine sulfoxide (MetSO) to methionine in proteins. Plays a protective role against oxidative stress by restoring activity to proteins that have been inactivated by methionine oxidation. Prevents the methionine sulfoxidation of the heat shock protein HSP21 and its subsequent inactivation. MSRA family specifically reduces the MetSO S-enantiomer. From Arabidopsis thaliana (Mouse-ear cress).
   1425..2141    +  CDS            OLEO2_BRANA: Experimental evidence at protein level: Swiss-Prot protein existence level 1. May have a structural role to stabilize the lipid body during desiccation of the seed by preventing coalescence of the oil. Probably interacts with both lipid and phospholipid moieties of lipid bodies. May also provide recognition signals for specific lipase anchorage in lipolysis during seedling growth. From Brassica napus (Rape).
   2142..2858    +  CDS            EGFP: EGFP is a basic (constitutively fluorescent) green fluorescent protein published in 1996, derived from Aequorea victoria. It is reported to be a rapidly-maturing weak dimer with moderate acid sensitivity.
   2860..3110    -  terminator     NOS terminator: nopaline synthase terminator and poly(A) signal
   3192..3216    -  misc_feature   LB T-DNA repeat: left border repeat from nopaline C58 T-DNA
   3475..3498    +  promoter       Pc promoter (fragment): intI1 (promoter lies within the coding sequence); class 1 integron promoter
   3674..3730    +  CDS            GmR (fragment): gentamycin acetyltransferase; aacC1; confers resistance to gentamycin
   3741..4528    +  CDS            SmR (fragment): aminoglycoside adenylyltransferase (Murphy, 1985); aadA; confers resistance to spectinomycin and streptomycin
   4774..5362    +  rep_origin     ori: high-copy-number ColE1/pMB1/pBR322/pUC origin of replication
   5548..5688    -  misc_feature   bom: basis of mobility region from pBR322
   5790..5829    -  CDS            rop (fragment): Rop protein, which maintains plasmids at low copy number; rop
   6032..6226    -  rep_origin     pVS1 oriV: origin of replication for the Pseudomonas plasmid pVS1 (Heeb et al., 2000)
   6292..7365    -  CDS            pVS1 RepA: replication protein from the Pseudomonas plasmid pVS1 (Heeb et al., 2000)
   7794..8423    -  CDS            pVS1 StaA: stability protein from the Pseudomonas plasmid pVS1 (Heeb et al., 2000)
   8983..9384    -  CDS            Y4CG_SINFN (fragment): Protein inferred from homology: Swiss-Prot protein existence level 3. From Sinorhizobium fredii (strain NBRC 101917 / NGR234).
   9754..9778    -  misc_feature   RB T-DNA repeat: right border repeat from nopaline C58 T-DNA
   9903..9923    +  protein_bind   attB4: mutant version of attB; core recombination site for the Gateway® BP reaction BP Clonase™
   9907..10026   +  protein_bind   attR1: mutant version of attR; recombination site for the Gateway® LR reaction LR Clonase™
  10067..10372   -  CDS            ccdB: CcdB, a bacterial toxin that poisons DNA gyrase; ccdB; Plasmids containing the ccdB gene cannot be propagated in standard E. coli strains.
  10377..10535   -  CDS            ccdA (fragment): CCDA_ECO57 - Also known as H, letA. Experimental evidence at protein level: Swiss-Prot protein existence level 1. Antitoxin component of a type II toxin-antitoxin (TA) system which inhibits the post-segregational killing (PSK) of plasmid-free cells, also referred to as a plasmid addiction system. Binds to and blocks the activity of CcdB; will also remove bound CcdB protein from the CcdB-GyrA complex by forming a CcdA-CcdB complex, a process termed rejuvenation. Functions as a transcriptional corepressor for the ccdAB operon, repression also requires CcdB (By similarity). From Escherichia coli
  10692..11372   -  CDS            CmR: chloramphenicol acetyltransferase confers resistance to chloramphenicol
  11373..11402   -  promoter       cat promoter (fragment): promoter of the E. coli cat gene encoding chloramphenicol acetyltransferase
  11426..11456   -  promoter       lac UV5 promoter: E. coli lac promoter with an "up" mutation
  11481..11604   -  protein_bind   attR3: mutant version of attR; recombination site for the Gateway® LR reaction LR Clonase™
  11608..11648   +  CDS            lacZα (fragment): LacZα fragment of β-galactosidase; lacZ fragment
  11728..11887   +  polyA_signal   CaMV poly(A) signal (fragment): cauliflower mosaic virus polyadenylation signal
>Addgene plasmid #133747 | pFG7m34GW | addgene full sequence | sequence record 271263 | Addgene NGS Result
CTTCAAGTGTATGTAGGTATAGTAACATGAACAAGAACAGACTCAAGTACAAGATCGCATACGAAAATGG
AAATGGCAATGTCACTTCCACATAATCAAACACGAATCCTCATATCAACAAGGCCTGAGATTCTAACTAG
CTCATAACAACTTAGCCAATAGTTACTTGAGACTACCAAATGTATGTAGAACTAAAGACTAAGGGACAGA
GAGTTCGTCTAAACAGGTGAATCTAGTCGTTGTTATCTAATAAACAATTCAGCCCCAAATGCAGAACACA
CATAGAGCTCTCTATTGATTCAAATTACGATCTGATACTGATAACGTCTAGATTTTTAGGGTTAAAGCAA
TCAATCACCTGACGATTCAAGGTGGTTGGATCATGACGATTCCAGAAAACATCAAGCAAGCTCTCAAAGC
TACACTCTTTGGGATCATACTGAACTCTAACAACCTCGTTATGTCCCGTAGTGCCAGTACAGACATCCTC
GTAACTCGGATTGTGCACGATGCCATGGCTATACCCAACCTCGGTCTTGGTCACACCAGGAACTCTCTGG
TAAGCTAGCTCCACTCCCCAGAAACAACCGGCGCCAAATTGCGCGAATTGCTGACCTGAAGACGGAACAT
CATCGTCGGGTCCTTGGGCGATTGCGGCGGAAGATGGGTCAGCTTGGGCTTGAGGACGAGACCCGAATCC
GAGTCTGTTGAAAAGGTTGTTCATTGGGGATTTGTATACGGAGATTGGTCGTCGAGAGGTTTGAGGGAAA
GGACAAATGGGTTTGGCTCTGGAGAAAGAGAGTGCGGCTTTAGAGAGAGAATTGAGAGGTTTAGAGAGAG
ATGCGGCGGCGATGAGCGGAGGAGAGACGACGAGGACCTGCATTATCAAAGCAGTGACGTGGTGAAATTT
GGAACTTTTAAGAGGCAGATAGATTTATTATTTGTATCCATTTTCTTCATTGTTCTAGAATGTCGCGGAA
CAAATTTTAAAACTAAATCCTAAATTTTTCTAATTTTGTTGCCAATAGTGGATATGTGGGCCGTATAGAA
GGAATCTATTGAAGGCCCAAACCCATACTGACGAGCCCAAAGGTTCGTTTTGCGTTTTATGTTTCGGTTC
GATGCCAACGCCACATTCTGAGCTAGGCAAAAAACAAACGTGTCTTTGAATAGACTCCTCTCGTTAACAC
ATGCAGCGGCTGCATGGTGACGCCATTAACACGTGGCCTACAATTGCATGATGTCTCCATTGACACGTGA
CTTCTCGTCTCCTTTCTTAATATATCTAACAAACACTCCTACCTCTTCCAAAATATATACACATCTTTTT
GATCAATCTCTCATTCAAAATCTCATTCTCTCTAGTAAACAAGAACAAAAAAATGGCGGATACAGCTAGA
GGAACCCATCACGATATCATCGGCAGAGACCAGTACCCGATGATGGGCCGAGACCGAGACCAGTACCAGA
TGTCCGGACGAGGATCTGACTACTCCAAGTCTAGGCAGATTGCTAAAGCTGCAACTGCTGTCACAGCTGG
TGGTTCCCTCCTTGTTCTCTCCAGCCTTACCCTTGTTGGAACTGTCATAGCTTTGACTGTTGCAACACCT
CTGCTCGTTATCTTCAGCCCAATCCTTGTCCCGGCTCTCATCACAGTTGCACTCCTCATCACCGGTTTTC
TTTCCTCTGGAGGGTTTGGCATTGCCGCTATAACCGTTTTCTCTTGGATTTACAAGTAAGCACACATTTA
TCATCTTACTTCATAATTTTGTGCAATATGTGCATGCATGTGTTGAGCCAGTAGCTTTGGATCAATTTTT
TTGGTCGAATAACAAATGTAACAATAAGAAATTGCAAATTCTAGGGAACATTTGGTTAACTAAATACGAA
ATTTGACCTAGCTAGCTTGAATGTGTCTGTGTATATCATCTATATAGGTAAAATGCTTGGTATGATACCT
ATTGATTGTGAATAGGTACGCAACGGGAGAGCACCCACAGGGATCAGACAAGTTGGACAGTGCAAGGATG
AAGTTGGGAAGCAAAGCTCAGGATCTGAAAGACAGAGCTCAGTACTACGGACAGCAACATACTGGTGGGG
AACATGACCGTGACCGTACTCGTGGTGGCCAGCACACTACTATGGTGAGCAAGGGCGAGGAGCTGTTCAC
CGGGGTGGTGCCCATCCTGGTCGAGCTGGACGGCGACGTAAACGGCCACAAGTTCAGCGTGTCCGGCGAG
GGCGAGGGCGATGCCACCTACGGCAAGCTGACCCTGAAGTTCATCTGCACCACCGGCAAGCTGCCCGTGC
CCTGGCCCACCCTCGTGACCACCCTGACCTACGGCGTGCAGTGCTTCAGCCGCTACCCCGACCACATGAA
GCAGCACGACTTCTTCAAGTCCGCCATGCCCGAAGGCTACGTCCAGGAGCGCACCATCTTCTTCAAGGAC
GACGGCAACTACAAGACCCGCGCCGAGGTGAAGTTCGAGGGCGACACCCTGGTGAACCGCATCGAGCTGA
AGGGCATCGACTTCAAGGAGGACGGCAACATCCTGGGGCACAAGCTGGAGTACAACTACAACAGCCACAA
CGTCTATATCATGGCCGACAAGCAGAAGAACGGCATCAAGGTGAACTTCAAGATCCGCCACAACATCGAG
GACGGCAGCGTGCAGCTCGCCGACCACTACCAGCAGAACACCCCCATCGGCGACGGCCCCGTGCTGCTGC
CCGACAACCACTACCTGAGCACCCAGTCCGCCCTGAGCAAAGACCCCAACGAGAAGCGCGATCACATGGT
CCTGCTGGAGTTCGTGACCGCCGCCGGGATCACTCTCGGCATGGACGAGCTGTACAAGTGATCTAGTAAC
ATAGATGAACCGCGCGCGATAATTTATCCTAGTTTGCGCGCTATATTTTGTTTTCTATCGCGTATTAAAT
GTATAATTGCGGGACTCTAATCATAAAAACCCATCTCATAAATAACGTCATGCATTACATGTTAATTATT
ACATGCTTAACGTAATTCAACAGAAATTATATGATAATCATCGCAAGACCGGCAACAGGATTCAATCTTA
AGAAACTTTATTGCCAAATGTTTGAACGATGGAGCTCGAATTCAATTCGGCGTTAATTCAGTACATTAAA
AACGTCCGCAATGTGTTATTAAGTTGTCTAAGCGTCAATTTGTTTACACCACAATATATCCTGCCACCAG
CCAGCCAACAGCTCCCCGACCGGCAGCTCGGCACAAAATCACCACTCGATACAGGCAGCCCATCAGTCCG
GGACGGCGTCAGCGGGAGAGCCGTTGTAAGGCGGCAGACTTTGCTCATGTTACCGATGCTATTCGGAAGA
ACGGCAACTAAGCTGCCGGGTTTGAAACACGGATGATCTCGCGGAGGGTAGCATGTTGATTGTAACGATG
ACAGAGCGTTGCTGCCTGTGATCAATTCGGGCACGAACCCAGTGGACATAAGCCTGTTCGGTTCGTAAGC
TGTAATGCAAGTAGCGTATGCGCTCACGCAACTGGTCCAGAACCTTGACCGAACGCAGCGGTGGTAACGG
CGCAGTGGCGGTTTTCATGGCTTGTTATGACTGTTTTTTTGGGGTACAGTCTATGCCTCGGGCATCCAAG
CAGCAAGCGCGTTACGCCGTGGGTCGATGTTTGATGTTATGGAGCAGCAACGATGTTACGCAGCAGGGCA
GTCGCCCTAAAACAAAGTTAAACATCATGGGGGAAGCGGTGATCGCCGAAGTATCGACTCAACTATCAGA
GGTAGTTGGCGTCATCGAGCGCCATCTCGAACCGACGTTGCTGGCCGTACATTTGTACGGCTCCGCAGTG
GATGGCGGCCTGAAGCCACACAGTGATATTGATTTGCTGGTTACGGTGACCGTAAGGCTTGATGAAACAA
CGCGGCGAGCTTTGATCAACGACCTTTTGGAAACTTCGGCTTCCCCTGGAGAGAGCGAGATTCTCCGCGC
TGTAGAAGTCACCATTGTTGTGCACGACGACATCATTCCGTGGCGTTATCCAGCTAAGCGCGAACTGCAA
TTTGGAGAATGGCAGCGCAATGACATTCTTGCAGGTATCTTCGAGCCAGCCACGATCGACATTGATCTGG
CTATCTTGCTGACAAAAGCAAGAGAACATAGCGTTGCCTTGGTAGGTCCAGCGGCGGAGGAACTCTTTGA
TCCGGTTCCTGAACAGGATCTATTTGAGGCGCTAAATGAAACCTTAACGCTATGGAACTCGCCGCCCGAC
TGGGCTGGCGATGAGCGAAATGTAGTGCTTACGTTGTCCCGCATTTGGTACAGCGCAGTAACCGGCAAAA
TCGCGCCGAAGGATGTCGCTGCCGACTGGGCAATGGAGCGCCTGCCGGCCCAGTATCAGCCCGTCATACT
TGAAGCTAGACAGGCTTATCTTGGACAAGAAGAAGATCGCTTGGCCTCGCGCGCAGATCAGTTGGAAGAA
TTTGTCCACTACGTGAAAGGCGAGATCACCAAGGTAGTCGGCAAATAATGTCTAGCTAGAAATTCGTTCA
AGCCGACGCCGCTTCGCGGCGCGGCTTAACTCAAGCGTTAGATGCACTAAGCACATAATTGCTCACAGCC
AAACTATCAGGTCAAGTCTGCTTTTATTATTTTTAAGCGTGCATAATAAGCCCTACACAAATTGGGAGAT
ATATCATGCATGACCAAAATCCCTTAACGTGAGTTTTCGTTCCACTGAGCGTCAGACCCCGTAGAAAAGA
TCAAAGGATCTTCTTGAGATCCTTTTTTTCTGCGCGTAATCTGCTGCTTGCAAACAAAAAAACCACCGCT
ACCAGCGGTGGTTTGTTTGCCGGATCAAGAGCTACCAACTCTTTTTCCGAAGGTAACTGGCTTCAGCAGA
GCGCAGATACCAAATACTGTCCTTCTAGTGTAGCCGTAGTTAGGCCACCACTTCAAGAACTCTGTAGCAC
CGCCTACATACCTCGCTCTGCTAATCCTGTTACCAGTGGCTGCTGCCAGTGGCGATAAGTCGTGTCTTAC
CGGGTTGGACTCAAGACGATAGTTACCGGATAAGGCGCAGCGGTCGGGCTGAACGGGGGGTTCGTGCACA
CAGCCCAGCTTGGAGCGAACGACCTACACCGAACTGAGATACCTACAGCGTGAGCTATGAGAAAGCGCCA
CGCTTCCCGAAGGGAGAAAGGCGGACAGGTATCCGGTAAGCGGCAGGGTCGGAACAGGAGAGCGCACGAG
GGAGCTTCCAGGGGGAAACGCCTGGTATCTTTATAGTCCTGTCGGGTTTCGCCACCTCTGACTTGAGCGT
CGATTTTTGTGATGCTCGTCAGGGGGGCGGAGCCTATGGAAAAACGCCAGCAACGCGGCCTTTTTACGGT
TCCTGGCCTTTTGCTGGCCTTTTGCTCACATGTTCTTTCCTGCGTTATCCCCTGATTCTGTGGATAACCG
TATTACCGCCTTTGAGTGAGCTGATACCGCTCGCCGCAGCCGAACGACCGAGCGCAGCGAGTCAGTGAGC
GAGGAAGCGGAAGAGCGCCTGATGCGGTATTTTCTCCTTACGCATCTGTGCGGTATTTCACACCGCATAT
GGTGCACTCTCAGTACAATCTGCTCTGATGCCGCATAGTTAAGCCAGTATACACTCCGCTATCGCTACGT
GACTGGGTCATGGCTGCGCCCCGACACCCGCCAACACCCGCTGACGCGCCCTGACGGGCTTGTCTGCTCC
CGGCATCCGCTTACAGACAAGCTGTGACCGTCTCCGGGAGCTGCATGTGTCAGAGGTTTTCACCGTCATC
ACCGAAACGCGCGAGGCAGGGTGCCTTGATGTGGGCGCCGGCGGTCGAGTGGCGACGGCGCGGCTTGTCC
GCGCCCTGGTAGATTGCCTGGCCGTAGGCCAGCCATTTTTGAGCGGCCAGCGGCCGCGATAGGCCGACGC
GAAGCGGCGGGGCGTAGGGAGCGCAGCGACCGAAGGGTAGGCGCTTTTTGCAGCTCTTCGGCTGTGCGCT
GGCCAGACAGTTATGCACAGGCCAGGCGGGTTTTAAGAGTTTTAATAAGTTTTAAAGAGTTTTAGGCGGA
AAAATCGCCTTTTTTCTCTTTTATATCAGTCACTTACATGTGTGACCGGTTCCCAATGTACGGCTTTGGG
TTCCCAATGTACGGGTTCCGGTTCCCAATGTACGGCTTTGGGTTCCCAATGTACGTGCTATCCACAGGAA
AGAGACCTTTTCGACCTTTTTCCCCTGCTAGGGCAATTTGCCCTAGCATCTGCTCCGTACATTAGGAACC
GGCGGATGCTTCGCCCTCGATCAGGTTGCGGTAGCGCATGACTAGGATCGGGCCAGCCTGCCCCGCCTCC
TCCTTCAAATCGTACTCCGGCAGGTCATTTGACCCGATCAGCTTGCGCACGGTGAAACAGAACTTCTTGA
ACTCTCCGGCGCTGCCACTGCGTTCGTAGATCGTCTTGAACAACCATCTGGCTTCTGCCTTGCCTGCGGC
GCGGCGTGCCAGGCGGTAGAGAAAACGGCCGATGCCGGGATCGATCAAAAAGTAATCGGGGTGAACCGTC
AGCACGTCCGGGTTCTTGCCTTCTGTGATCTCGCGGTACATCCAATCAGCTAGCTCGATCTCGATGTACT
CCGGCCGCCCGGTTTCGCTCTTTACGATCTTGTAGCGGCTAATCAAGGCTTCACCCTCGGATACCGTCAC
CAGGCGGCCGTTCTTGGCCTTCTTCGTACGCTGCATGGCAACGTGCGTGGTGTTTAACCGAATGCAGGTT
TCTACCAGGTCGTCTTTCTGCTTTCCGCCATCGGCTCGCCGGCAGAACTTGAGTACGTCCGCAACGTGTG
GACGGAACACGCGGCCGGGCTTGTCTCCCTTCCCTTCCCGGTATCGGTTCATGGATTCGGTTAGATGGGA
AACCGCCATCAGTACCAGGTCGTAATCCCACACACTGGCCATGCCGGCCGGCCCTGCGGAAACCTCTACG
TGCCCGTCTGGAAGCTCGTAGCGGATCACCTCGCCAGCTCGTCGGTCACGCTTCGACAGACGGAAAACGG
CCACGTCCATGATGCTGCGACTATCGCGGGTGCCCACGTCATAGAGCATCGGAACGAAAAAATCTGGTTG
CTCGTCGCCCTTGGGCGGCTTCCTAATCGACGGCGCACCGGCTGCCGGCGGTTGCCGGGATTCTTTGCGG
ATTCGATCAGCGGCCGCTTGCCACGATTCACCGGGGCGTGCTTCTGCCTCGATGCGTTGCCGCTGGGCGG
CCTGCGCGGCCTTCAACTTCTCCACCAGGTCATCACCCAGCGCCGCGCCGATTTGTACCGGGCCGGATGG
TTTGCGACCGCTCACGCCGATTCCTCGGGCTTGGGGGTTCCAGTGCCATTGCAGGGCCGGCAGACAACCC
AGCCGCTTACGCCTGGCCAACCGCCCGTTCCTCCACACATGGGGCATTCCACGGCGTCGGTGCCTGGTTG
TTCTTGATTTTCCATGCCGCCTCCTTTAGCCGCTAAAATTCATCTACTCATTTATTCATTTGCTCATTTA
CTCTGGTAGCTGCGCGATGTATTCAGATAGCAGCTCGGTAATGGTCTTGCCTTGGCGTACCGCGTACATC
TTCAGCTTGGTGTGATCCTCCGCCGGCAACTGAAAGTTGACCCGCTTCATGGCTGGCGTGTCTGCCAGGC
TGGCCAACGTTGCAGCCTTGCTGCTGCGTGCGCTCGGACGGCCGGCACTTAGCGTGTTTGTGCTTTTGCT
CATTTTCTCTTTACCTCATTAACTCAAATGAGTTTTGATTTAATTTCAGCGGCCAGCGCCTGGACCTCGC
GGGCAGCGTCGCCCTCGGGTTCTGATTCAAGAACGGTTGTGCCGGCGGCGGCAGTGCCTGGGTAGCTCAC
GCGCTGCGTGATACGGGACTCAAGAATGGGCAGCTCGTACCCGGCCAGCGCCTCGGCAACCTCACCGCCG
ATGCGCGTGCCTTTGATCGCCCGCGACACGACAAAGGCCGCTTGTAGCCTTCCATCCGTGACCTCAATGC
GCTGCTTAACCAGCTCCACCAGGTCGGCGGTGGCCCATATGTCGTAAGGGCTTGGCTGCACCGGAATCAG
CACGAAGTCGGCTGCCTTGATCGCGGACACAGCCAAGTCCGCCGCCTGGGGCGCTCCGTCGATCACTACG
AAGTCGCGCCGGCCGATGGCCTTCACGTCGCGGTCAATCGTCGGGCGGTCGATGCCGACAACGGTTAGCG
GTTGATCTTCCCGCACGGCCGCCCAATCGCGGGCACTGCCCTGGGGATCGGAATCGACTAACAGAACATC
GGCCCCGGCGAGTTGCAGGGCGCGGGCTAGATGGGTTGCGATGGTCGTCTTGCCTGACCCGCCTTTCTGG
TTAAGTACAGCGATAACCTTCATGCGTTCCCCTTGCGTATTTGTTTATTTACTCATCGCATCATATACGC
AGCGACCGCATGACGCAAGCTGTTTTACTCAAATACACATCACCTTTTTAGACGGCGGCGCTCGGTTTCT
TCAGCGGCCAAGCTGGCCGGCCAGGCCGCCAGCTTGGCATCAGACAAACCGGCCAGGATTTCATGCAGCC
GCACGGTTGAGACGTGCGCGGGCGGCTCGAACACGTACCCGGCCGCGATCATCTCCGCCTCGATCTCTTC
GGTAATGAAAAACGGTTCGTCCTGGCCGTCCTGGTGCGGTTTCATGCTTGTTCCTCTTGGCGTTCATTCT
CGGCGGCCGCCAGGGCGTCGGCCTCGGTCAATGCGTCCTCACGGAAGGCACCGCGCCGCCTGGCCTCGGT
GGGCGTCACTTCCTCGCTGCGCTCAAGTGCGCGGTACAGGGTCGAGCGATGCACGCCAAGCAGTGCAGCC
GCCTCTTTCACGGTGCGGCCTTCCTGGTCGATCAGCTCGCGGGCGTGCGCGATCTGTGCCGGGGTGAGGG
TAGGGCGGGGGCCAAACTTCACGCCTCGGGCCTTGGCGGCCTCGCGCCCGCTCCGGGTGCGGTCGATGAT
TAGGGAACGCTCGAACTCGGCAATGCCGGCGAACACGGTCAACACCATGCGGCCGGCCGGCGTGGTGGTG
TCGGCCCACGGCTCTGCCAGGCTACGCAGGCCCGCGCCGGCCTCCTGGATGCGCTCGGCAATGTCCAGTA
GGTCGCGGGTGCTGCGGGCCAGGCGGTCTAGCCTGGTCACTGTCACAACGTCGCCAGGGCGTAGGTGGTC
AAGCATCCTGGCCAGCTCCGGGCGGTCGCGCCTGGTGCCGGTGATCTTCTCGGAAAACAGCTTGGTGCAG
CCGGCCGCGTGCAGTTCGGCCCGTTGGTTGGTCAAGTCCTGGTCGTCGGTGCTGACGCGGGCATAGCCCA
GCAGGCCAGCGGCGGCGCTCTTGTTCATGGCGTAATGTCTCCGGTTCTAGTCGCAAGTATTCTACTTTAT
GCGACTAAAACACGCGACAAGAAAACGCCAGGAAAAGGGCAGGGCGGCAGCCTGTCGCGTAACTTAGGAC
TTGTGCGACATGTCGTTTTCAGAAGACGGCTGCACTGAACGTCAGAAGCCGACTGCACTATAGCAGCGGA
GGGGTTGGATCAAAGTACTTTAAAGTACTTTAAAGTACTTTAAAGTACTTTGATCCCGAGGGGAACCCTG
TGGTTGGCATGCACATACAAATGGACGAACGGATAAACCTTTTCACGCCCTTTTAAATATCCGATTATTC
TAATAAACGCTCTTTTCTCTTAGGTTTACCCGCCAATATATCCTGTCAAACACTGATAGTTTAAACTGAA
GGCGGGAAACGACAATCTGATCCAAGCTCAAGCTAAGCTTGGGCCCGAGCGGATAACAATTTCACACAGG
AAACAGCTATGACCATGATTACGCCAAGCTATCAACTTTGTATAGAAAAGTTGAACGAGAAACGTAAAAT
GATATAAATATCAATATATTAAATTAGATTTTGCATAAAAAACAGACTACATAATACTGTAAAACACAAC
ATATCCAGTCACTATGGTCGACCTGCAGACTGGCTGTGTATAAGGGAGCCTGACATTTATATTCCCCAGA
ACATCAGGTTAATGGCGTTTTTGATGTCATTTTCGCGGTGGCTGAGATCAGCCACTTCTTCCCCGATAAC
GGAGACCGGCACACTGGCCATATCGGTGGTCATCATGCGCCAGCTTTCATCCCCGATATGCACCACCGGG
TAAAGTTCACGGGGGACTTTATCTGACAGCAGACGTGCACTGGCCAGGGGGATCACCATCCGTCGCCCGG
GCGTGTCAATAATATCACTCTGTACATCCACAAACAGACGATAACGGCTCTCTCTTTTATAGGTGTAAAC
CTTAAACTGCATTTCACCAGCCCCTGTTCTCGTCGGCAAAAGAGCCGTTCATTTCAATAAACCGGGCGAC
CTCAGCCATCCCTTCTTGATTTTCCGCTTTCCAGCGTTCGGCACGCAGACGACGGGCTTCATTCTGCATG
GTTGTGCTTACCGAACCGGAGATACTGACATCATATATGCCTTGAGCAACTGATAGCTGTCGCTGTCAAC
TGTCACTGTAATACGCTGCTTCATAGCATACCTCTTTTTGACATACTTCGGGTATACATATCAGTATATA
TTCTTATACCGCAAAAATCAGCGCGCAAATACGCATACTGTTATCTGGCTTTTAGTAAGCCGGATCCTCT
AGATTACGCCCCGCCTGCCACTCATCGCAGTACTGTTGTAATTCATTAAGCATTCTGCCGACATGGAAGC
CATCACAAACGGCATGATGAACCTGAATCGCCAGCGGCATCAGCACCTTGTCGCCTTGCGTATAATATTT
GCCCATGGTGAAAACGGGGGCGAAGAAGTTGTCCATATTGGCCACGTTTAAATCAAAACTGGTGAAACTC
ACCCAGGGATTGGCTGAGACGAAAAACATATTCTCAATAAACCCTTTAGGGAAATAGGCCAGGTTTTCAC
CGTAACACGCCACATCTTGCGAATATATGTGTAGAAACTGCCGGAAATCGTCGTGGTATTCACTCCAGAG
CGATGAAAACGTTTCAGTTTGCTCATGGAAAACGGTGTAACAAGGGTGAACACTATCCCATATCACCAGC
TCACCGTCTTTCATTGCCATACGGAATTCCGGATGAGCATTCATCAGGCGGGCAAGAATGTGAATAAAGG
CCGGATAAAACTTGTGCTTATTTTTCTTTACGGTCTTTAAAAAGGCCGTAATATCCAGCTGAACGGTCTG
GTTATAGGTACATTGAGCAACTGACTGAAATGCCTCAAAATGTTCTTTACGATGCCATTGGGATATATCA
ACGGTGGTATATCCAGTGATTTTTTTCTCCATTTTAGCTTCCTTAGCTCCTGAAAATCTCGACGGATCCT
AACTCAAAATCCACACATTATACGAGCCGGAAGCATAAAGTGTAAAGCCTGGGGTGCCTAATGCGGCCGC
CATAGTGACTGGATATGTTGTGTTTTACAGTATTATGTAGTCTGTTTTTTATGCAAAATCTAATTTAATA
TATTGATATTTATATCATTTTACGTTTCTCGTTCAACTTTATTATACATAGTTGATAATTCACTGGCCGT
CGTTTTACAACGTCGTGACTGGGAAAACGATCTAACTGACTAGCCGCGGCCATGCTAGAGTCCGCAAAAA
TCACCAGTCTCTCTCTACAAATCTATCTCTCTCTATTTTTCTCCAGAATAATGTGTGAGTAGTTCCCAGA
TAAGGGAATTAGGGTTCTTATAGGGTTTCGCTCATGTGTTGAGCATATAAGAAACCCTTAGTATGTATTT
GTATTTGTAAAATACTTCTATCAATAAAATTTCTAATTCCTAAAACCAAAATCCAGTGACCTGCAGGTCG
ACCATATGGGAGAGCTC
